Addgene plasmid #238730: DCAF15-HaloTag Vector
Purpose: Express DCAF15-HaloTag Fusion Protein in Mammalian Cells under a CMV promoter
Depositing lab: Promega Corporation.
Backbone
  Vector backbone: pFC27K HaloTag(R) CMV-neo Flexi(R) Vector
  Vector type: Mammalian Expression
  Selectable markers: Neomycin
Growth in bacteria
  Bacterial resistance: Kanamycin, 50 μg/mL
  Growth temperature: 37°C
  Growth strain: DH5alpha
  Copy number: High Copy
Gene/Insert
  Gene/Insert name: DCAF15
  Species: H. sapiens (human)
  Mutation: None
  Entrez Gene: DCAF15 (a.k.a. C19orf72)
  Promoter: CMV
  Tag / fusion protein: HaloTag (R) (C terminal on backbone)
  Cloning method: Other
Terms and licenses: Academic/Nonprofit Terms; Industry Terms
How to cite: DCAF15-HaloTag Vector was a gift from Promega Corporation (Addgene plasmid # 238730 ; http://n2t.net/addgene:238730 ; RRID:Addgene_238730)
