[The description below was written by a language model from this plasmid's Addgene catalogue record and pLannotate feature annotations shown in this document.]
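Description:
DCAF15-HaloTag Vector is a mammalian expression plasmid of about 7 kb built on the pFC27K HaloTag CMV-neo Flexi backbone, designed to produce human DCAF15 fused at its C terminus to HaloTag. In bacteria it replicates from a high-copy ColE1/pUC-type origin, and a ColE1 cer site helps keep the plasmid monomeric. A single neo (nptII) gene serves both hosts. It sits behind tandem SV40 early and bacterial EM7 promoters and is followed by a synthetic poly(A) signal, so it confers kanamycin resistance in E. coli and neomycin-class (G418) selection in mammalian cells, which allows stable lines to be derived.

The expression cassette uses the CMV immediate-early enhancer and promoter followed by a chimeric β-globin/immunoglobulin intron, which generally improves transcript processing and expression. A T7 promoter lies just upstream of the coding region and could support in vitro transcription. The unmutated DCAF15 open reading frame is joined through a linker containing a TEV protease cleavage site to HaloTag, a modified bacterial dehalogenase that bonds covalently to chloroalkane ligands. An SV40 poly(A) signal lies downstream of the cassette. Several short annotated fragments (SET1, MCS, T7 terminator, large T antigen, M13 ori, bom, tnpA) appear to be backbone remnants or partial matches rather than functional parts.

DCAF15 is a substrate receptor of a cullin-RING ubiquitin ligase, and aryl sulfonamides such as indisulam redirect it to degrade the splicing factor RBM39. The record states only that the plasmid is for expressing the fusion in mammalian cells. In general, HaloTag fusions can be fluorescently labelled, captured on resin with TEV release, or used in proximity-based interaction assays.
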