Features (pLannotate 1.2.2; 21 found; start..end, strand, type, name):
    140..517     +  enhancer       CMV enhancer: human cytomegalovirus immediate early enhancer
    519..718     +  promoter       CMV promoter: human cytomegalovirus (CMV) immediate early promoter
    857..989     +  intron         chimeric intron: chimera between introns from human β-globin and immunoglobulin heavy chain genes
   1033..1051    +  promoter       T7 promoter: promoter for bacteriophage T7 RNA polymerase
   1065..2864    +  CDS            DCAF15: DCA15_HUMAN - Also known as C19orf72. Experimental evidence at protein level: Swiss-Prot protein existence level 1. Binding of aryl sulfonamide anticancer drugs, such as indisulam (E7070) or E7820, change the substrate specificity of the DCX(DCAF15) complex, leading to promote ubiquitination and degradation of splicing factor RBM39 (PubMed:28437394, PubMed:28302793, PubMed:31693891, PubMed:31452512). RBM39 degradation results in splicing defects and death in cancer cell lines (PubMed:28437394, PubMed:28302793, PubMed:31693891). Aryl sulfonamide anticancer drugs change the substrate specificity
   2886..2906    +  CDS            TEV site: tobacco etch virus (TEV) protease recognition and cleavage site
   2922..3805    +  CDS            HaloTag® (fragment): modified bacterial dehalogenase that forms covalent bonds with chloroalkane derivatives
   3816..3844    +  misc_feature   MCS (fragment): pUC18/19 multiple cloning site
   3851..3900    +  CDS            SET1 (fragment): solubility-enhancement tag derived from T7 phage gene 10B
   3908..3927    +  terminator     T7 terminator (fragment): transcription terminator for bacteriophage T7 RNA polymerase
   3949..4070    -  polyA_signal   SV40 poly(A) signal: SV40 polyadenylation signal
   4093..4161    -  CDS            large T antigen (fragment): large T antigen from SV40 (simian virus 40)
   4166..4198    +  rep_origin     M13 ori (fragment): M13 bacteriophage origin of replication; arrow indicates direction of (+) strand synthesis
   4199..4250    -  misc_feature   bom (fragment): basis of mobility region from pBR322
   4315..4672    +  promoter       SV40 promoter: SV40 enhancer and early promoter
   4687..4734    +  promoter       EM7 promoter: synthetic bacterial promoter&nbsp
   4766..5557    +  CDS            neo: KKA2_KLEPN - Also known as kan, nptII. Experimental evidence at protein level: Swiss-Prot protein existence level 1. Resistance to kanamycin, neomycin, paromomycin, ribostamycin, butirosin and gentamicin B. From Klebsiella pneumoniae.
   5624..5672    +  polyA_signal   poly(A) signal: synthetic polyadenylation signal
   5693..5782    -  CDS            tnpA (fragment): TN5P_ECOLX - Also known as tnp. Experimental evidence at protein level: Swiss-Prot protein existence level 1. Mediates transposition of transposon Tn5 by a 'cut and paste' mechanism. First, the monomeric transposase binds the 19 bp inverted DNA repeats flanking the transposon. Then, dimerization of the DNA- bound transposase creates a synaptic DNA complex. After nicking of the first DNA strand, excision of the transposon proceeds through a series of intermediates. The transposase then mediates the insertion of the transposon at a new site by strand transfer. The activity of the wild- type tran
   5911..6499    -  rep_origin     ori: high-copy-number ColE1/pMB1/pBR322/pUC origin of replication
   6615..6898    +  misc_feature   cer region: ColE1-derived recombination site that helps to maintain plasmids as monomers
>Addgene plasmid #238730 | DCAF15-HaloTag Vector | addgene full sequence | sequence record 479778 | Addgene NGS Result
TCAATATTGGCCATTAGCCATATTATTCATTGGTTATATAGCATAAATCAATATTGGCTATTGGCCATTG
CATACGTTGTATCTATATCATAATATGTACATTTATATTGGCTCATGTCCAATATGACCGCCATGTTGGC
ATTGATTATTGACTAGTTATTAATAGTAATCAATTACGGGGTCATTAGTTCATAGCCCATATATGGAGTT
CCGCGTTACATAACTTACGGTAAATGGCCCGCCTGGCTGACCGCCCAACGACCCCCGCCCATTGACGTCA
ATAATGACGTATGTTCCCATAGTAACGCCAATAGGGACTTTCCATTGACGTCAATGGGTGGAGTATTTAC
GGTAAACTGCCCACTTGGCAGTACATCAAGTGTATCATATGCCAAGTCCGCCCCCTATTGACGTCAATGA
CGGTAAATGGCCCGCCTGGCATTATGCCCAGTACATGACCTTACGGGACTTTCCTACTTGGCAGTACATC
TACGTATTAGTCATCGCTATTACCATGGTGATGCGGTTTTGGCAGTACACCAATGGGCGTGGATAGCGGT
TTGACTCACGGGGATTTCCAAGTCTCCACCCCATTGACGTCAATGGGAGTTTGTTTTGGCACCAAAATCA
ACGGGACTTTCCAAAATGTCGTAATAACCCCGCCCCGTTGACGCAAATGGGCGGTAGGCGTGTACGGTGG
GAGGTCTATATAAGCAGAGCTGGTTTAGTGAACCGTCAGATCACTAGAAGCTTTATTGCGGTAGTTTATC
ACAGTTAAATTGCTAACGCAGTCAGTGCTTCTGACACAACAGTCTCGAACTTAAGCTGCAGAAGTTGGTC
GTGAGGCACTGGGCAGGTAAGTATCAAGGTTACAAGACAGGTTTAAGGAGACCAATAGAAACTGGGCTTG
TCGAGACAGAGAAGACTCTTGCGTTTCTGATAGGCACCTATTGGTCTTACTGACATCCACTTTGCCTTTC
TCTCCACAGGTGTCCACTCCCAGTTCAATTACAGCTCTTAAGGCTAGAGTATTAATACGACTCACTATAG
GGCTAGCGATCGCCATGGCTCCATCAAGCAAAAGCGAAAGGAATTCCGGCGCGGGCTCCGGTGGAGGAGG
TCCCGGCGGAGCTGGAGGAAAGCGAGCCGCTGGTAGAAGGCGAGAACACGTACTTAAACAGCTTGAACGA
GTTAAGATTTCCGGGCAACTCTCACCGCGGTTGTTTAGGAAACTGCCCCCTAGAGTATGTGTGTCCTTGA
AGAACATTGTGGACGAAGATTTCCTTTACGCTGGGCACATCTTTCTCGGCTTTTCAAAATGTGGGAGATA
CGTGCTTTCATACACCAGCAGTTCAGGCGATGACGACTTCTCATTCTATATCTACCATTTGTATTGGTGG
GAGTTCAATGTACATTCTAAGCTTAAACTTGTGCGACAGGTGAGGCTGTTTCAGGATGAGGAGATATATT
CCGACCTTTATTTGACAGTTTGCGAGTGGCCGTCTGATGCTTCCAAAGTGATAGTTTTTGGATTTAATAC
TCGGAGCGCCAACGGAATGCTTATGAACATGATGATGATGTCTGATGAAAATCATCGAGACATTTATGTC
TCAACAGTCGCTGTTCCACCGCCTGGACGCTGCGCTGCATGCCAGGACGCGAGCAGGGCCCACCCCGGTG
ATCCAAACGCCCAATGTCTTCGCCACGGGTTTATGTTGCATACGAAGTACCAGGTCGTGTATCCCTTCCC
CACTTTCCAACCCGCGTTCCAACTGAAAAAAGATCAAGTCGTTCTGTTGAACACGTCATATAGTTTGGTT
GCTTGTGCGGTCTCTGTTCATAGTGCGGGAGACAGGTCTTTCTGTCAAATCCTGTATGATCACTCCACCT
GTCCTCTCGCGCCAGCGTCCCCTCCCGAGCCACAGAGCCCCGAACTGCCTCCAGCACTTCCTTCCTTCTG
TCCTGAGGCTGCTCCAGCCCGCTCAAGCGGTAGCCCGGAGCCGTCCCCCGCTATCGCGAAGGCAAAAGAA
TTTGTTGCGGACATCTTCAGGCGGGCTAAGGAAGCAAAGGGGGGTGTTCCCGAGGAGGCCAGGCCCGCGC
TGTGTCCTGGGCCTTCTGGGAGTCGATGCCGCGCGCATAGTGAACCACTGGCACTCTGTGGGGAGACCGC
CCCACGCGACTCACCCCCAGCGTCTGAGGCACCGGCGTCAGAACCGGGCTATGTCAATTACACTAAACTT
TATTACGTTCTTGAAAGTGGAGAGGGGACAGAGCCCGAAGACGAACTTGAGGATGACAAGATCAGCCTGC
CGTTTGTAGTGACGGACTTGCGCGGGCGAAATTTGCGGCCTATGAGGGAACGAACCGCCGTCCAAGGGCA
GTACCTTACTGTTGAACAGCTCACTTTGGACTTTGAGTATGTAATAAACGAGGTAATTAGACATGACGCT
ACATGGGGCCATCAGTTCTGCTCATTCAGTGATTATGATATTGTAATACTGGAAGTGTGCCCTGAAACAA
ATCAAGTCCTTATAAATATCGGGCTGTTGTTGCTCGCGTTTCCGAGTCCTACTGAAGAAGGGCAGCTTCG
ACCGAAGACCTACCATACGTCTCTTAAAGTCGCATGGGACCTCAACACCGGCATCTTCGAGACCGTGAGC
GTGGGCGATTTGACAGAAGTGAAAGGACAAACAAGCGGTTCTGTTTGGTCCTCCTATCGGAAAAGTTGCG
TAGACATGGTCATGAAGTGGTTGGTTCCAGAGAGTAGCGGTAGATATGTGAATCGGATGACCAATGAGGC
TTTGCATAAGGGCTGCTCTTTGAAAGTGCTGGCAGACAGCGAGCGATATACTTGGATAGTCCTGGTTTCT
CTCGAGCCAACCACTGAGGATCTGTACTTTCAGAGCGATAACGATGGATCCGAAATCGGTACTGGCTTTC
CATTCGACCCCCATTATGTGGAAGTCCTGGGCGAGCGCATGCACTACGTCGATGTTGGTCCGCGCGATGG
CACCCCTGTGCTGTTCCTGCACGGTAACCCGACCTCCTCCTACGTGTGGCGCAACATCATCCCGCATGTT
GCACCGACCCATCGCTGCATTGCTCCAGACCTGATCGGTATGGGCAAATCCGACAAACCAGACCTGGGTT
ATTTCTTCGACGACCACGTCCGCTTCATGGATGCCTTCATCGAAGCCCTGGGTCTGGAAGAGGTCGTCCT
GGTCATTCACGACTGGGGCTCCGCTCTGGGTTTCCACTGGGCCAAGCGCAATCCAGAGCGCGTCAAAGGT
ATTGCATTTATGGAGTTCATCCGCCCTATCCCGACCTGGGACGAATGGCCAGAATTTGCCCGCGAGACCT
TCCAGGCCTTCCGCACCACCGACGTCGGCCGCAAGCTGATCATCGATCAGAACGTTTTTATCGAGGGTAC
GCTGCCGATGGGTGTCGTCCGCCCGCTGACTGAAGTCGAGATGGACCATTACCGCGAGCCGTTCCTGAAT
CCTGTTGACCGCGAGCCACTGTGGCGCTTCCCAAACGAGCTGCCAATCGCCGGTGAGCCAGCGAACATCG
TCGCGCTGGTCGAAGAATACATGGACTGGCTGCACCAGTCCCCTGTCCCGAAGCTGCTGTTCTGGGGCAC
CCCAGGCGTTCTGATCCCACCGGCCGAAGCCGCTCGCCTGGCCAAAAGCCTGCCTAACTGCAAGGCTGTG
GACATCGGCCCGGGTCTGAATCTGCTGCAAGAAGACAACCCGGACCTGATCGGCAGCGAGATCGCGCGCT
GGCTGTCTACTCTGGAGATTTCCGGTTAATAGAATTCTAGAGTCGACCTGCAGGCATGCAAGCTGATCCG
GCTGCTAACAAAGCCCGAAAGGAAGCTGAGTTGGCTGCTGCCACCGCTGAGCAATAACTAGCATAACCCC
TTGGGGCGGCCGCTTCGAGCAGACATGATAAGATACATTGATGAGTTTGGACAAACCACAACTAGAATGC
AGTGAAAAAAATGCTTTATTTGTGAAATTTGTGATGCTATTGCTTTATTTGTAACCATTATAAGCTGCAA
TAAACAAGTTAACAACAACAATTGCATTCATTTTATGTTTCAGGTTCAGGGGGAGATGTGGGAGGTTTTT
TTAAGCAAGTAAAACCTCTACAAATGTGGTAAAATCGAATTTTAACAAAATATTAACGCTTACAATTTCC
TGATGCGGTATTTTCTCCTTACGCATCTGTGCGGTATTTCACACCGCATACGCGGATCTGCGCAGCACCA
TGGCCTGAAATAACCTCTGAAAGAGGAACTTGGTTAGGTACCTTCTGAGGCGGAAAGAACCAGCTGTGGA
ATGTGTGTCAGTTAGGGTGTGGAAAGTCCCCAGGCTCCCCAGCAGGCAGAAGTATGCAAAGCATGCATCT
CAATTAGTCAGCAACCAGGTGTGGAAAGTCCCCAGGCTCCCCAGCAGGCAGAAGTATGCAAAGCATGCAT
CTCAATTAGTCAGCAACCATAGTCCCGCCCCTAACTCCGCCCATCCCGCCCCTAACTCCGCCCAGTTCCG
CCCATTCTCCGCCCCATGGCTGACTAATTTTTTTTATTTATGCAGAGGCCGAGGCCGCCTCGGCCTCTGA
GCTATTCCAGAAGTAGTGAGGAGGCTTTTTTGGAGGCCTAGGCTTTTGCAAAAAGCTTAATTAACTGTTG
ACAATTAATCATCGGCATAGTATATCGGCATAGTATAATACGACAAGGTGAGGAACTAAACCCAGGAGGC
AGATCATGATTGAACAAGATGGATTGCACGCAGGTTCTCCGGCCGCTTGGGTGGAGAGGCTATTCGGCTA
TGACTGGGCACAACAGACAATCGGCTGCTCTGATGCCGCCGTGTTCCGGCTGTCAGCGCAGGGGCGCCCG
GTTCTTTTTGTCAAGACCGACCTGTCCGGTGCCCTGAATGAACTGCAGGACGAGGCAGCGCGGCTATCGT
GGCTGGCCACGACGGGCGTTCCTTGCGCAGCTGTGCTCGACGTTGTCACTGAAGCGGGAAGGGACTGGCT
GCTATTGGGCGAAGTGCCGGGGCAGGATCTCCTGTCATCTCACCTTGCTCCTGCCGAGAAAGTATCCATC
ATGGCTGATGCAATGCGGCGGCTGCATACGCTTGATCCGGCTACCTGCCCATTCGACCACCAAGCGAAAC
ATCGCATCGAGCGAGCACGTACTCGGATGGAAGCCGGTCTTGTCGATCAGGATGATCTGGACGAAGAGCA
TCAGGGGCTCGCGCCAGCCGAACTGTTCGCCAGGCTCAAGGCGCGCATGCCCGACGGCGAGGATCTCGTC
GTGACCCATGGCGATGCCTGCTTGCCGAATATCATGGTGGAAAATGGCCGCTTTTCTGGATTCATCGACT
GTGGCCGGCTGGGTGTGGCGGACCGCTATCAGGACATAGCGTTGGCTACCCGTGATATTGCTGAAGAGCT
TGGCGGCGAATGGGCTGACCGCTTCCTCGTGCTTTACGGTATCGCCGCTCCCGATTCGCAGCGCATCGCC
TTCTATCGCCTTCTTGACGAGTTCTTCTGAGCGGGACTCTGGGGTTCGAAATGACCGACCAAGCGACGCC
CAACCTGCCATCACGATGGCCGCAATAAAATATCTTTATTTTCATTACATCTGTGTGTTGGTTTTTTGTG
TGAATCGATAGCGATAAGGATCCTCTTTGCGCTTGCGTTTTCCCTTGTCCAGATAGCCCAGTAGCTGACA
TTCATCCGGGGTCAGCACCGTTTCTGCGGACTGGCTTTCTACCCGGTATCAGCTCACTCAAAGGCGGTAA
TACGGTTATCCACAGAATCAGGGGATAACGCAGGAAAGAACATGTGAGCAAAAGGCCAGCAAAAGGCCAG
GAACCGTAAAAAGGCCGCGTTGCTGGCGTTTTTCCATAGGCTCCGCCCCCCTGACGAGCATCACAAAAAT
CGACGCTCAAGTCAGAGGTGGCGAAACCCGACAGGACTATAAAGATACCAGGCGTTTCCCCCTGGAAGCT
CCCTCGTGCGCTCTCCTGTTCCGACCCTGCCGCTTACCGGATACCTGTCCGCCTTTCTCCCTTCGGGAAG
CGTGGCGCTTTCTCATAGCTCACGCTGTAGGTATCTCAGTTCGGTGTAGGTCGTTCGCTCCAAGCTGGGC
TGTGTGCACGAACCCCCCGTTCAGCCCGACCGCTGCGCCTTATCCGGTAACTATCGTCTTGAGTCCAACC
CGGTAAGACACGACTTATCGCCACTGGCAGCAGCCACTGGTAACAGGATTAGCAGAGCGAGGTATGTAGG
CGGTGCTACAGAGTTCTTGAAGTGGTGGCCTAACTACGGCTACACTAGAAGGACAGTATTTGGTATCTGC
GCTCTGCTGAAGCCAGTTACCTTCGGAAAAAGAGTTGGTAGCTCTTGATCCGGCAAACAAACCACCGCTG
GTAGCGGTGGTTTTTTTGTTTGCAAGCAGCAGATTACGCGCAGAAAAAAAGGATTTCAAGAAGATCCTTT
GATCTTTTCTACGGGGTCTGACGCTCAGTGGAACGAAAACTCACGTTAAGGGATTTTGGTCATGAGATTA
TCAAAAAGGATCTTCACCTAGATCCTTTTATAGTCCGGAAATACAGGAACGCACGCTGGATGGCCCTTCG
CTGGGATGGTGAAACCATGAAAAATGGCAGCTTCAGTGGATTAAGTGGGGGTAATGTGGCCTGTACCCTC
TGGTTGCATAGGTATTCATACGGTTAAAATTTATCAGGCGCGATTGCGGCAGTTTTTCGGGTGGTTTGTT
GCCATTTTTACCTGTCTGCTGCCGTGATCGCGCTGAACGCGTTTTAGCGGTGCGTACAATTAAGGGATTA
TGGTAAATCCACTTACTGTCTGCCCTCGTAGCCATCGAGATAAACCGCAGTACTCCGGCCACGATGCGTC
CGGCGTAGAGGATCGAGATCT
